>Addgene plasmid #149314 | pDONR223 SARS-CoV-2 NSP12_nostop | addgene full sequence | sequence record 296449 | Addgene NGS Result
GTCACGACGTTGTAAAACGACGGCCAGTCTTAAGCTCGGGCCCCAAATAATGATTTTATTTTGACTGATA
GTGACCTGTTCGTTGCAACAAATTGATGAGCAATGCTTTTTTATAATGCCAACTTTGTACAAAAAAGTTG
GCATGTCCGCCGCTAGACTGACTCCTTGTGGTACTGGCACCTCTACTGACGTGGTGTACAGGGCCTTCGA
CATCTACAACGACAAGGTGGCCGGATTCGCTAAGTTCCTGAAGACCAACTGCTGCCGCTTCCAGGAGAAG
GACGAAGACGACAACCTGATCGACTCTTACTTCGTGGTGAAGAGGCACACCTTCAGCAACTACCAGCACG
AGGAAACCATCTACAACCTGCTGAAGGACTGCCCCGCCGTGGCTAAGCACGACTTCTTCAAGTTCCGCAT
CGACGGTGACATGGTGCCTCACATCAGCCGCCAGAGGCTGACCAAGTACACCATGGCCGACCTGGTGTAC
GCTCTGAGGCACTTCGACGAGGGCAACTGCGACACCCTGAAGGAAATCCTGGTGACCTACAACTGCTGCG
ACGACGACTACTTCAACAAGAAGGACTGGTACGACTTCGTGGAGAACCCTGACATCCTGAGAGTGTACGC
CAACCTGGGCGAAAGAGTGCGTCAGGCTCTGCTGAAGACCGTGCAGTTCTGCGACGCCATGCGTAACGCT
GGTATCGTGGGCGTGCTGACCCTGGACAACCAGGACCTGAACGGCAACTGGTACGACTTCGGAGACTTCA
TCCAGACTACTCCAGGATCTGGTGTGCCTGTGGTGGACTCCTACTACTCTCTGCTGATGCCAATCCTGAC
CCTGACCAGGGCCCTGACCGCTGAGTCTCACGTGGACACCGACCTGACCAAGCCCTACATCAAGTGGGAC
CTGCTGAAGTACGACTTCACCGAGGAACGCCTGAAGCTGTTCGACAGGTACTTCAAGTACTGGGACCAGA
CCTACCACCCAAACTGCGTGAACTGCCTGGACGACAGATGCATCCTGCACTGCGCCAACTTCAACGTGCT
GTTCTCTACCGTGTTCCCTCCCACCAGCTTCGGCCCTCTGGTGCGTAAGATCTTCGTGGACGGCGTGCCA
TTCGTGGTGTCTACCGGATACCACTTCAGAGAGCTGGGTGTGGTGCACAACCAGGACGTGAACCTGCACA
GCTCCCGTCTGAGCTTCAAGGAACTGCTGGTGTACGCTGCTGACCCTGCTATGCACGCTGCTAGCGGCAA
CCTGCTGCTGGACAAGCGCACCACCTGCTTCTCCGTGGCCGCTCTGACCAACAACGTGGCCTTCCAGACC
GTGAAGCCTGGAAACTTCAACAAGGACTTCTACGACTTCGCTGTGAGCAAGGGATTCTTCAAGGAGGGTT
CTAGCGTGGAACTGAAGCACTTCTTCTTCGCCCAGGACGGCAACGCCGCTATCTCCGACTACGACTACTA
CCGCTACAACCTGCCCACCATGTGCGACATCAGGCAGCTGCTGTTCGTGGTGGAGGTGGTGGACAAGTAC
TTCGACTGCTACGACGGCGGATGCATCAACGCTAACCAGGTCATCGTGAACAACCTGGACAAGAGCGCCG
GCTTCCCTTTCAACAAGTGGGGAAAGGCTAGACTGTACTACGACAGCATGTCCTACGAAGACCAGGACGC
CCTGTTCGCTTACACCAAGCGTAACGTGATCCCAACCATCACCCAGATGAACCTGAAGTACGCCATCTCC
GCTAAGAACCGCGCCAGGACCGTGGCTGGTGTGAGCATCTGCTCCACCATGACCAACAGACAGTTCCACC
AGAAGCTGCTGAAGTCTATCGCCGCTACCCGTGGTGCCACCGTGGTCATCGGCACCAGCAAGTTCTACGG
TGGCTGGCACAACATGCTGAAGACCGTGTACTCCGACGTGGAGAACCCACACCTGATGGGCTGGGACTAC
CCCAAGTGCGACAGAGCTATGCCTAACATGCTGCGTATCATGGCCTCTCTGGTGCTGGCTAGAAAGCACA
CCACCTGCTGCTCTCTGAGCCACCGCTTCTACAGGCTGGCCAACGAGTGCGCTCAGGTGCTGTCCGAAAT
GGTCATGTGCGGAGGTTCTCTGTACGTGAAGCCCGGCGGAACCTCCTCTGGAGACGCTACCACCGCCTAC
GCTAACTCCGTGTTCAACATCTGCCAGGCCGTGACCGCTAACGTGAACGCCCTGCTGTCTACCGACGGTA
ACAAGATCGCTGACAAGTACGTGAGAAACCTGCAGCACCGTCTGTACGAGTGCCTGTACAGAAACCGTGA
CGTGGACACCGACTTCGTGAACGAATTCTACGCCTACCTGCGCAAGCACTTCTCCATGATGATCCTGTCT
GACGACGCTGTGGTGTGCTTCAACTCTACCTACGCCAGCCAGGGCCTGGTGGCTAGCATCAAGAACTTCA
AGTCCGTGCTGTACTACCAGAACAACGTGTTCATGAGCGAGGCCAAGTGCTGGACCGAAACCGACCTGAC
CAAGGGACCTCACGAGTTCTGCTCCCAGCACACCATGCTGGTGAAGCAGGGTGACGACTACGTGTACCTG
CCATACCCTGACCCTTCTAGAATCCTGGGAGCTGGATGCTTCGTGGACGACATCGTGAAGACCGACGGCA
CCCTGATGATCGAAAGGTTCGTGAGCCTGGCCATCGACGCTTACCCTCTGACCAAGCACCCAAACCAGGA
GTACGCTGACGTGTTCCACCTGTACCTGCAGTACATCCGCAAGCTGCACGACGAACTGACCGGACACATG
CTGGACATGTACAGCGTGATGCTGACCAACGACAACACCTCCAGGTACTGGGAGCCAGAATTCTACGAGG
CCATGTACACCCCTCACACCGTGCTGCAGTACCCAACTTTCTTGTACAAAGTTGGCATTATAAGAAAGCA
TTGCTTATCAATTTGTTGCAACGAACAGGTCACTATCAGTCAAAATAAAATCATTATTTGCCATCCAGCT
GATATCCCCTATAGTGAGTCGTATTACATGGTCATAGCTGTTTCCTGGCAGCTCTGGCCCGTGTCTCAAA
ATCTCTGATGTTACATTGCACAAGATAAAAATATATCATCATGCCTCCTCTAGACCAGCCAGGACAGAAA
TGCCTCGACTTCGCTGCTACCCAAGGTTGCCGGGTGACGCACACCGTGGAAACGGATGAAGGCACGAACC
CAGTGGACATAAGCCTGTTCGGTTCGTAAGCTGTAATGCAAGTAGCGTATGCGCTCACGCAACTGGTCCA
GAACCTTGACCGAACGCAGCGGTGGTAACGGCGCAGTGGCGGTTTTCATGGCTTGTTATGACTGTTTTTT
TGGGGTACAGTCTATGCCTCGGGCATCCAAGCAGCAAGCGCGTTACGCCGTGGGTCGATGTTTGATGTTA
TGGAGCAGCAACGATGTTACGCAGCAGGGCAGTCGCCCTAAAACAAAGTTAAACATTATGAGGGAAGCGG
TGATCGCCGAAGTATCGACTCAACTATCAGAGGTAGTTGGCGTCATCGAGCGCCATCTCGAACCGACGTT
GCTGGCCGTACATTTGTACGGCTCCGCAGTGGATGGCGGCCTGAAGCCACACAGTGATATTGATTTGCTG
GTTACGGTGACCGTAAGGCTTGATGAAACAACGCGGCGAGCTTTGATCAACGACCTTTTGGAAACTTCGG
CTTCCCCTGGAGAGAGCGAGATTCTCCGCGCTGTAGAAGTCACCATTGTTGTGCACGACGACATCATTCC
GTGGCGTTATCCAGCTAAGCGCGAACTGCAATTTGGAGAATGGCAGCGCAATGACATTCTTGCAGGTATC
TTCGAGCCAGCCACGATCGACATTGATCTGGCTATCTTGCTGACAAAAGCAAGAGAACATAGCGTTGCCT
TGGTAGGTCCAGCGGCGGAGGAACTCTTTGATCCGGTTCCTGAACAGGATCTATTTGAGGCGCTAAATGA
AACCTTAACGCTATGGAACTCGCCGCCCGACTGGGCTGGCGATGAGCGAAATGTAGTGCTTACGTTGTCC
CGCATTTGGTACAGCGCAGTAACCGGCAAAATCGCGCCGAAGGATGTCGCTGCCGACTGGGCAATGGAGC
GCCTGCCGGCCCAGTATCAGCCCGTCATACTTGAAGCTAGACAGGCTTATCTTGGACAAGAAGAAGATCG
CTTGGCCTCGCGCGCAGATCAGTTGGAAGAATTTGTCCACTACGTGAAAGGCGAGATCACCAAGGTAGTC
GGCAAATAACCCTCGAGCCACCCATGACCAAAATCCCTTAACGTGAGTTACGCGTCGTTCCACTGAGCGT
CAGACCCCGTAGAAAAGATCAAAGGATCTTCTTGAGATCCTTTTTTTCTGCGCGTAATCTGCTGCTTGCA
AACAAAAAAACCACCGCTACCAGCGGTGGTTTGTTTGCCGGATCAAGAGCTACCAACTCTTTTTCCGAAG
GTAACTGGCTTCAGCAGAGCGCAGATACCAAATACTGTTCTTCTAGTGTAGCCGTAGTTAGGCCACCACT
TCAAGAACTCTGTAGCACCGCCTACATACCTCGCTCTGCTAATCCTGTTACCAGTGGCTGCTGCCAGTGG
CGATAAGTCGTGTCTTACCGGGTTGGACTCAAGACGATAGTTACCGGATAAGGCGCAGCGGTCGGGCTGA
ACGGGGGGTTCGTGCACACAGCCCAGCTTGGAGCGAACGACCTACACCGAACTGAGATACCTACAGCGTG
AGCTATGAGAAAGCGCCACGCTTCCCGAAGGGAGAAAGGCGGACAGGTATCCGGTAAGCGGCAGGGTCGG
AACAGGAGAGCGCACGAGGGAGCTTCCAGGGGGAAACGCCTGGTATCTTTATAGTCCTGTCGGGTTTCGC
CACCTCTGACTTGAGCGTCGATTTTTGTGATGCTCGTCAGGGGGGCGGAGCCTATGGAAAAACGCCAGCA
ACGCGGCCTTTTTACGGTTCCTGGCCTTTTGCTGGCCTTTTGCTCACATGTTCTTTCCTGCGTTATCCCC
TGATTCTGTGGATAACCGTATTACCGCCTTTGAGTGAGCTGATACCGCTCGCCGCAGCCGAACGACCGAG
CGCAGCGAGTCAGTGAGCGAGGAAGCGGAAGAGCGCCCAATACGCAAACCGCCTCTCCCCGCGCGTTGGC
CGATTCATTAATGCAGCTGGCACGACAGGTTTCCCGACTGGAAAGCGGGCAGTGAGCGCAACGCAATTAA
TACGCGTACCGCTAGCCAGGAAGAGTTTGTAGAAACGCAAAAAGGCCATCCGTCAGGATGGCCTTCTGCT
TAGTTTGATGCCTGGCAGTTTATGGCGGGCGTCCTGCCCGCCACCCTCCGGGCCGTTGCTTCACAACGTT
CAAATCCGCTCCCGGCGGATTTGTCCTACTCAGGAGAGCGTTCACCGACAAACAACAGATAAAACGAAAG
GCCCAGTCTTCCGACTGAGCCTTTCGTTTTATTTGATGCCTGGCAGTTCCCTACTCTCGCGTTAACGCTA
GCATGGATGTTTTCCCA
Features (pLannotate 1.2.2; 11 found; start..end, strand, type, name):
     83..2899    +  CDS            rep (fragment): R1AB_SARS2 - Experimental evidence at protein level: Swiss-Prot protein existence level 1. [2'-O-methyltransferase]: Methyltransferase that mediates mRNA cap 2'-O-ribose methylation to the 5'-cap structure of viral mRNAs. N7-methyl guanosine cap is a prerequisite for binding of nsp16. Therefore plays an essential role in viral mRNAs cap methylation which is essential to evade immune system. From Severe acute respiratory syndrome coronavirus 2 (2019-nCoV) (SARS-CoV-2).
   2901..3000    -  protein_bind   attL2: mutant version of attL; recombination site for the Gateway® LR reaction LR Clonase™
   3018..3036    -  promoter       T7 promoter: promoter for bacteriophage T7 RNA polymerase
   3226..3249    +  promoter       Pc promoter (fragment): intI1 (promoter lies within the coding sequence); class 1 integron promoter
   3425..3481    +  CDS            GmR (fragment): gentamycin acetyltransferase; aacC1; confers resistance to gentamycin
   3488..4279    +  CDS            SmR: aminoglycoside adenylyltransferase (Murphy, 1985); aadA; confers resistance to spectinomycin and streptomycin
   4372..4960    +  rep_origin     ori: high-copy-number ColE1/pMB1/pBR322/pUC origin of replication
   5143..5235    +  CDS            lacI (fragment): lac repressor; lacI; The lac repressor binds to the lac operator to inhibit transcription in E. coli. This inhibition can be relieved by adding lactose or isopropyl-β-D-thiogalactopyranoside (IPTG).
   5290..5317    -  terminator     rrnB T2 terminator: transcription terminator T2 from the E. coli rrnB gene
   5449..5492    +  terminator     rrnB T1 terminator: Escherichia coli rrnB; transcription terminator T1 from the E. coli rrnB gene
   5539..28      -  CDS            lacZα (fragment) (across the origin): LacZα fragment of β-galactosidase; lacZ fragment
