[The description below was written by a language model from this plasmid's Addgene catalogue record and pLannotate feature annotations shown in this document.]
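Description:
pDONR223 SARS-CoV-2 NSP12_nostop is a Gateway-compatible entry clone built on the pDONR223 backbone and carrying the coding sequence for NSP12, the RNA-dependent RNA polymerase of SARS-CoV-2 (isolate Wuhan-Hu-1). NSP12 is one of the mature products of the ORF1ab polyprotein, which is why automated annotation labels the insert as a fragment of the replicase polyprotein; the functional text attached to that hit (describing the 2'-O-methyltransferase) belongs to the polyprotein entry as a whole and not to this segment. The insert was synthesized commercially and codon optimized, so it differs from the viral genome by many synonymous changes. The catalogue lists it as 2,757 bp, while the annotated polyprotein match in the 5,547 nt sequenced record spans slightly more.

The plasmid is maintained in E. coli through a high-copy ColE1/pUC-type origin and selected with spectinomycin via the aadA (SmR) gene, which sits downstream of a class 1 integron Pc promoter fragment and a remnant of a gentamicin resistance gene. An attL2 site is annotated immediately 3' of the insert. A matching attL1 site would be expected upstream in an entry clone, but the feature table does not annotate one. rrnB T1 and T2 terminators lie upstream of the cloning region and help insulate it from read-through transcription, and a T7 promoter sits beyond attL2, oriented back toward the insert. No promoter intended for expressing the ORF is annotated.

The construct serves as a shuttle. LR recombination moves the ORF into destination vectors of choice, and because the stop codon is omitted, it can be fused in frame to C-terminal tags or reporters there. It belongs to a published collection of SARS-CoV-2 coding regions.
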