Addgene plasmid #149314: pDONR223 SARS-CoV-2 NSP12_nostop
Purpose: Gateway-compatible Entry vector, with insert of NSP12 gene's CDS from SARS-CoV-2 isolate Wuhan-Hu-1. Does not contain stop codon.
Depositing lab: Fritz Roth. Depositing organization: Sinai Health System. Publication: A Comprehensive, Flexible Collection of SARS-CoV-2 Coding Regions. Kim DK, Knapp JJ, Kuang D, Chawla A, Cassonnet P, Lee H, Sheykhkarimli D, Samavarchi-Tehrani P, Abdouni H, Rayhan A, Li R, Pogoutse O, Coyaud E, van der Werf S, Demeret C, Gingras AC, Taipale M, Raught B, Jacob Y, Roth FP. G3 (Bethesda). 2020 Aug 6. pii: g3.120.401554. doi: 10.1534/g3.120.401554. PubMed 32763951.
Backbone
  Vector backbone: pDONR223
  Backbone manufacturer: Rual et al, Genome Res. 14:2128-2135, 2004.
  Backbone size w/o insert (bp): 5005
  Vector type: Gateway-compatible Entry vector
Growth in bacteria
  Bacterial resistance: Spectinomycin, 50 μg/mL
  Growth temperature: 37°C
  Growth strain: DH5alpha
  Copy number: Unknown
Gene/Insert
  Gene/Insert name: NSP12 (alt name: RNA-pol)
  Species: SARS-CoV-2 isolate Wuhan-Hu-1
  Insert size (bp): 2757
  Mutation: Many synonymous changes due to codon optimization
  Entrez Gene: ORF1ab (a.k.a. GU280_gp01)
  Cloning method: Gateway Cloning
  Sequencing primers: 5′ M13F; 3′ M13R
Resource information
  A portion of this plasmid was derived from a plasmid made by: Synthesized from GenScript
Terms and licenses: Academic/Nonprofit Terms; Industry Terms
How to cite: pDONR223 SARS-CoV-2 NSP12_nostop was a gift from Fritz Roth (Addgene plasmid # 149314 ; http://n2t.net/addgene:149314 ; RRID:Addgene_149314)
