>Addgene plasmid #149314 | pDONR223 SARS-CoV-2 NSP12_nostop | depositor partial sequence | sequence record 291921 | Inserted CDS without stop codon
ATGTCCGCCGCTAGACTGACTCCTTGTGGTACTGGCACCTCTACTGACGTGGTGTACAGGGCCTTCGACA
TCTACAACGACAAGGTGGCCGGATTCGCTAAGTTCCTGAAGACCAACTGCTGCCGCTTCCAGGAGAAGGA
CGAAGACGACAACCTGATCGACTCTTACTTCGTGGTGAAGAGGCACACCTTCAGCAACTACCAGCACGAG
GAAACCATCTACAACCTGCTGAAGGACTGCCCCGCCGTGGCTAAGCACGACTTCTTCAAGTTCCGCATCG
ACGGTGACATGGTGCCTCACATCAGCCGCCAGAGGCTGACCAAGTACACCATGGCCGACCTGGTGTACGC
TCTGAGGCACTTCGACGAGGGCAACTGCGACACCCTGAAGGAAATCCTGGTGACCTACAACTGCTGCGAC
GACGACTACTTCAACAAGAAGGACTGGTACGACTTCGTGGAGAACCCTGACATCCTGAGAGTGTACGCCA
ACCTGGGCGAAAGAGTGCGTCAGGCTCTGCTGAAGACCGTGCAGTTCTGCGACGCCATGCGTAACGCTGG
TATCGTGGGCGTGCTGACCCTGGACAACCAGGACCTGAACGGCAACTGGTACGACTTCGGAGACTTCATC
CAGACTACTCCAGGATCTGGTGTGCCTGTGGTGGACTCCTACTACTCTCTGCTGATGCCAATCCTGACCC
TGACCAGGGCCCTGACCGCTGAGTCTCACGTGGACACCGACCTGACCAAGCCCTACATCAAGTGGGACCT
GCTGAAGTACGACTTCACCGAGGAACGCCTGAAGCTGTTCGACAGGTACTTCAAGTACTGGGACCAGACC
TACCACCCAAACTGCGTGAACTGCCTGGACGACAGATGCATCCTGCACTGCGCCAACTTCAACGTGCTGT
TCTCTACCGTGTTCCCTCCCACCAGCTTCGGCCCTCTGGTGCGTAAGATCTTCGTGGACGGCGTGCCATT
CGTGGTGTCTACCGGATACCACTTCAGAGAGCTGGGTGTGGTGCACAACCAGGACGTGAACCTGCACAGC
TCCCGTCTGAGCTTCAAGGAACTGCTGGTGTACGCTGCTGACCCTGCTATGCACGCTGCTAGCGGCAACC
TGCTGCTGGACAAGCGCACCACCTGCTTCTCCGTGGCCGCTCTGACCAACAACGTGGCCTTCCAGACCGT
GAAGCCTGGAAACTTCAACAAGGACTTCTACGACTTCGCTGTGAGCAAGGGATTCTTCAAGGAGGGTTCT
AGCGTGGAACTGAAGCACTTCTTCTTCGCCCAGGACGGCAACGCCGCTATCTCCGACTACGACTACTACC
GCTACAACCTGCCCACCATGTGCGACATCAGGCAGCTGCTGTTCGTGGTGGAGGTGGTGGACAAGTACTT
CGACTGCTACGACGGCGGATGCATCAACGCTAACCAGGTCATCGTGAACAACCTGGACAAGAGCGCCGGC
TTCCCTTTCAACAAGTGGGGAAAGGCTAGACTGTACTACGACAGCATGTCCTACGAAGACCAGGACGCCC
TGTTCGCTTACACCAAGCGTAACGTGATCCCAACCATCACCCAGATGAACCTGAAGTACGCCATCTCCGC
TAAGAACCGCGCCAGGACCGTGGCTGGTGTGAGCATCTGCTCCACCATGACCAACAGACAGTTCCACCAG
AAGCTGCTGAAGTCTATCGCCGCTACCCGTGGTGCCACCGTGGTCATCGGCACCAGCAAGTTCTACGGTG
GCTGGCACAACATGCTGAAGACCGTGTACTCCGACGTGGAGAACCCACACCTGATGGGCTGGGACTACCC
CAAGTGCGACAGAGCTATGCCTAACATGCTGCGTATCATGGCCTCTCTGGTGCTGGCTAGAAAGCACACC
ACCTGCTGCTCTCTGAGCCACCGCTTCTACAGGCTGGCCAACGAGTGCGCTCAGGTGCTGTCCGAAATGG
TCATGTGCGGAGGTTCTCTGTACGTGAAGCCCGGCGGAACCTCCTCTGGAGACGCTACCACCGCCTACGC
TAACTCCGTGTTCAACATCTGCCAGGCCGTGACCGCTAACGTGAACGCCCTGCTGTCTACCGACGGTAAC
AAGATCGCTGACAAGTACGTGAGAAACCTGCAGCACCGTCTGTACGAGTGCCTGTACAGAAACCGTGACG
TGGACACCGACTTCGTGAACGAATTCTACGCCTACCTGCGCAAGCACTTCTCCATGATGATCCTGTCTGA
CGACGCTGTGGTGTGCTTCAACTCTACCTACGCCAGCCAGGGCCTGGTGGCTAGCATCAAGAACTTCAAG
TCCGTGCTGTACTACCAGAACAACGTGTTCATGAGCGAGGCCAAGTGCTGGACCGAAACCGACCTGACCA
AGGGACCTCACGAGTTCTGCTCCCAGCACACCATGCTGGTGAAGCAGGGTGACGACTACGTGTACCTGCC
ATACCCTGACCCTTCTAGAATCCTGGGAGCTGGATGCTTCGTGGACGACATCGTGAAGACCGACGGCACC
CTGATGATCGAAAGGTTCGTGAGCCTGGCCATCGACGCTTACCCTCTGACCAAGCACCCAAACCAGGAGT
ACGCTGACGTGTTCCACCTGTACCTGCAGTACATCCGCAAGCTGCACGACGAACTGACCGGACACATGCT
GGACATGTACAGCGTGATGCTGACCAACGACAACACCTCCAGGTACTGGGAGCCAGAATTCTACGAGGCC
ATGTACACCCCTCACACCGTGCTGCAG
